Addgene plasmid #173305: RVD-CC10
Purpose: One-step assembly of custom RVD arrays to construct DdCBE, TALE, etc.
Depositing lab: Bin Shen. Depositing organization: Nanjing Medical University. Publication: Precision modeling of mitochondrial diseases in zebrafish via DdCBE-mediated mtDNA base editing. Guo J, Zhang X, Chen X, Sun H, Dai Y, Wang J, Qian X, Tan L, Lou X, Shen B. Cell Discov. 2021 Sep 3;7(1):78. doi: 10.1038/s41421-021-00307-9. PubMed 34480028.
Backbone
  Vector backbone: TetR T vector
  Vector type: Unspecified
Growth in bacteria
  Bacterial resistance: Tetracycline, 10 μg/mL
  Growth temperature: 37°C
  Growth strain: DH5alpha
  Copy number: High Copy
Gene/Insert
  Gene/Insert name: HD-HD dimer RVD at Position10
  Species: Synthetic
  Mutation: no
  Cloning method: Restriction Enzyme; 5′ cloning site Unknown (unknown if destroyed)
Terms and licenses: Academic/Nonprofit Terms; Industry Terms: Not Available to Industry
Depositor comments: RVD is inserted into TA site of TetR T vector
How to cite: RVD-CC10 was a gift from Bin Shen (Addgene plasmid # 173305 ; http://n2t.net/addgene:173305 ; RRID:Addgene_173305)
