[The description below was written by a language model from this plasmid's Addgene catalogue record and pLannotate feature annotations shown in this document.]
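Description:
RVD-CC10 is a small, high-copy bacterial module plasmid that belongs to a library of pre-made TALE repeat units used for one-step assembly of custom repeat-variable diresidue (RVD) arrays. Its backbone is a tetracycline-resistant T vector, and the synthetic insert, placed at the TA cloning site, is a dimer of two TALE repeats both carrying the HD diresidue, which by the standard TALE code recognises cytosine. Together with the insert description, the name indicates that this "CC" dimer is designated for position 10 in the ordered assembly scheme. The record lists restriction-enzyme cloning but does not state the sites or the enzymes used to release the module. It also does not name any promoter driving the insert, which is consistent with a parts-donor plasmid rather than an expression vector.

The feature table comes from a partial NGS assembly of about 3.1 kb. It shows a ColE1/pUC-type origin of replication, and a complete tetracycline efflux gene (TcR) under its native tet promoter, which provides selection in E. coli. The RVD dimer itself is not annotated. A TcR fragment, a short KanR fragment and a T7 promoter each appear twice at matching spacing, which suggests that the assembled sequence overlaps itself across the circular junction, so the true plasmid is probably smaller than the recorded length. The short KanR and RSF ori fragments look like backbone remnants, not functional elements.

In use, position-specific dimer modules like this one are combined to build DNA-binding arrays for TALE-based tools. These include DdCBE mitochondrial cytosine base editors, which the associated work applied to modelling mitochondrial diseases in zebrafish.
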