Features (pLannotate 1.2.2; 9 found; start..end, strand, type, name):
      1..60      +  CDS            TcR (fragment): tetracycline efflux protein; tet; confers resistance to tetracycline
    158..232     +  CDS            KanR (fragment): aminoglycoside phosphotransferase; aphA-3; confers resistance to kanamycin
    235..253     -  promoter       T7 promoter: promoter for bacteriophage T7 RNA polymerase
    679..1267    +  rep_origin     ori: high-copy-number ColE1/pMB1/pBR322/pUC origin of replication
   1339..1378    -  rep_origin     RSF ori (fragment): Plasmids containing the RSF 1030 origin of replication can be propagated in E. coli cells that contain additional plasmids with compatible origins.
   1394..1422    +  promoter       tet promoter: E. coli promoter for tetracycline efflux protein gene
   1470..2660    +  CDS            TcR: tetracycline efflux protein; tet; confers resistance to tetracycline
   2758..2832    +  CDS            KanR (fragment): aminoglycoside phosphotransferase; aphA-3; confers resistance to kanamycin
   2835..2853    -  promoter       T7 promoter: promoter for bacteriophage T7 RNA polymerase
>Addgene plasmid #173305 | RVD-CC10 | addgene full sequence | sequence record 355034 | Addgene Partial NGS Result
TACCTTGTCTGCCTCCCCGCGTTGCGTCGCGGTGCATGGAGCCGGGCCACCTCGACCTGAATGGAAGCCG
GCGGCACCTCGCTAACGGATTCACCACTCCAAGAATTGGAGCCAATCAATTCTTGCGGAGAACTGTGAAT
GCGCAAACCAACCCTTGATCGGGGAAGAACAGTATGTCGAGCTATTTTTTGACTTACTGGGGATCAAGCC
TGATTGGGAGAAAATAAAATATCCCCTATAGTGAGTCGTATTACATGGTCATAGCTGTTTCCTGGCAGCT
CTGGCCCGTGTCTCAAAATCTCTGATGTTACATTGCACAAGATAAAAATATATCATCATGCCTCCTCTAG
ACCAAAGCTGGTCTCGCTCTCATGACGGTGGCAAACAGGCTCTTGAAACCGTCCAACGCCTTCTACCAGT
TCTCTGTCAAGCCCACGGACTAACCCCAGCGCAAGTTGTAGCGATTGCTAGTCATGACGGTGGCAAACAG
GCTCTTGAAACCGTCCAACGCCTTCTACCAGTTCTCTGTCAAGCCCACGGACTAACCCCAGCGCAAGTTG
TAGCGATTGCGTCATGAGACCATATCTGGTCGAGCCACCCATGACCAAAATCCCTTAACGTGAGTTACGC
GTCGTTCCACTGAGCGTCAGACCCCGTAGAAAAGATCAAAGGATCTTCTTGAGATCCTTTTTTTCTGCGC
GTAATCTGCTGCTTGCAAACAAAAAAACCACCGCTACCAGCGGTGGTTTGTTTGCCGGATCAAGAGCTAC
CAACTCTTTTTCCGAAGGTAACTGGCTTCAGCAGAGCGCAGATACCAAATACTGTTCTTCTAGTGTAGCC
GTAGTTAGGCCACCACTTCAAGAACTCTGTAGCACCGCCTACATACCTCGCTCTGCTAATCCTGTTACCA
GTGGCTGCTGCCAGTGGCGATAAGTCGTGTCTTACCGGGTTGGACTCAAGACGATAGTTACCGGATAAGG
CGCAGCGGTCGGGCTGAACGGGGGGTTCGTGCACACAGCCCAGCTTGGAGCGAACGACCTACACCGAACT
GAGATACCTACAGCGTGAGCTATGAGAAAGCGCCACGCTTCCCGAAGGGAGAAAGGCGGACAGGTATCCG
GTAAGCGGCAGGGTCGGAACAGGAGAGCGCACGAGGGAGCTTCCAGGGGGAAACGCCTGGTATCTTTATA
GTCCTGTCGGGTTTCGCCACCTCTGACTTGAGCGTCGATTTTTGTGATGCTCGTCAGGGGGGCGGAGCCT
ATGGAAAAACGCCAGCAACGCGGCCTTTTTACGGTTCCTGGCCTTTTGCTGGCCTTTTGCTCACATGTTC
TTTCCTGCGTTATCCACAGAATCAGGGGATAACGCAGGAAAGAACATGAATTAATTCTCATGTTTGACAG
CTTATCATCGATTAGCTTTAATGCGGTAGTTTATCACAGTTAAATTGCTAACGCAGTCAGGCACCGTGTA
TGAAATCTAACAATGCGCTCATCGTCATCCTCGGCACCGTCACCCTGGATGCTGTAGGCATAGGCTTGGT
TATGCCGGTACTGCCGGGCCTCTTGCGGGATATCGTCCATTCCGACAGCATCGCCAGTCACTATGGCGTG
CTGCTAGCGCTATATGCGTTGATGCAATTTCTATGCGCACCCGTTCTCGGAGCACTGTCCGACCGCTTTG
GCCGCCGCCCAGTCCTGCTCGCTTCGCTACTTGGAGCCACTATCGACTACGCGATCATGGCGACCACACC
CGTCCTGTGGATTCTCTACGCCGGACGCATCGTGGCCGGCATCACCGGCGCCACAGGTGCGGTTGCTGGC
GCCTATATCGCCGACATCACCGATGGGGAAGATCGGGCTCGCCACTTCGGGCTCATGAGCGCTTGTTTCG
GCGTGGGTATGGTGGCAGGCCCCGTGGCCGGGGGACTGTTGGGCGCCATCTCCTTACATGCACCATTCCT
TGCGGCGGCGGTGCTCAACGGCCTCAACCTACTACTGGGCTGCTTCCTAATGCAGGAGTCGCATAAGGGA
GAGCGCCGACCCATGCCCTTGAGAGCCTTCAACCCAGTCAGCTCCTTCCGGTGGGCGCGGGGCATGACTA
TCGTCGCCGCACTTATGACTGTCTTCTTTATCATGCAACTCGTAGGACAGGTGCCGGCAGCGCTCTGGGT
CATTTTCGGCGAGGACCGCTTTCGCTGGAGCGCGACGATGATCGGCCTGTCGCTTGCGGTATTCGGAATC
TTGCACGCCCTCGCTCAAGCCTTCGTCACTGGTCCCGCCACCAAACGTTTCGGCGAGAAGCAGGCCATTA
TCGCCGGCATGGCGGCCGACGCGCTGGGCTACGTCTTGCTGGCGTTCGCGACGCGAGGCTGGATGGCCTT
CCCCATTATGATTCTTCTCGCTTCCGGCGGCATCGGGATGCCCGCGTTGCAGGCCATGCTGTCCAGGCAG
GTAGATGACGACCATCAGGGACAGCTTCAAGGATCGCTCGCGGCTCTTACCAGCCTAACTTCGATCATTG
GACCGCTGATCGTCACGGCGATTTATGCCGCCTCGGCGAGCACATGGAACGGGTTGGCATGGATTGTAGG
CGCCGCCCTATACCTTGTCTGCCTCCCCGCGTTGCGTCGCGGTGCATGGAGCCGGGCCACCTCGACCTGA
ATGGAAGCCGGCGGCACCTCGCTAACGGATTCACCACTCCAAGAATTGGAGCCAATCAATTCTTGCGGAG
AACTGTGAATGCGCAAACCAACCCTTGATCGGGGAAGAACAGTATGTCGAGCTATTTTTTGACTTACTGG
GGATCAAGCCTGATTGGGAGAAAATAAAATATCCCCTATAGTGAGTCGTATTACATGGTCATAGCTGTTT
CCTGGCAGCTCTGGCCCGTGTCTCAAAATCTCTGATGTTACATTGCACAAGATAAAAATATATCATCATG
CCTCCTCTAGACCAAAGCTGGTCTCGCTCTCATGACGGTGGCAAACAGGCTCTTGAAACCGTCCAACGCC
TTCTACCAGTTCTCTGTCAAGCCCACGGACTAACCCCAGCGCAAGTTGTAGCGATTGC
