>Addgene plasmid #173305 | RVD-CC10 | depositor partial sequence | sequence record 336260 | RVD flanked by two Bsa I sites
GGTCTCGCTCTCATGACGGTGGCAAACAGGCTCTTGAAACCGTCCAACGCCTTCTACCAGTTCTCTGTCA
AGCCCACGGACTAACCCCAGCGCAAGTTGTAGCGATTGCTAGTCATGACGGTGGCAAACAGGCTCTTGAA
ACCGTCCAACGCCTTCTACCAGTTCTCTGTCAAGCCCACGGACTAACCCCAGCGCAAGTTGTAGCGATTG
CGTCATGAGACC
